>Addgene plasmid #34339 | KHBD00187 | depositor partial sequence | sequence record 40906 | KHBD00187 sequence 1461 bps
ATGCTTAGTGCGGATCGGGATTCGGTGGAGGAAGAATATGGATCGTGCTCGGCCTGGAAATTCCGTTGCA
GCGTGGACAGGTGCCCCTACAGGACGAACAGACCCTACAATCTGGCGCGTCATGAGGAGTCCCACATTGG
TATTACGCAGTCCAAGCTATACGGATGCCCCGTTTGCGTTTACAACACCGACAAGGCGTCGAACCTGAAG
CGGCACGTGTCTATCAAACATCCTGGGTGCAAAAAGCGCCCTCCGGAAGCGCAGCACAAGGATCGCAATG
CCAAGTTGCAGTGCCTGGTGATGGGATGCAGATACGAGACAAATCGTCCATACGACCTCAAGCGCCACTT
GATGGTGCACAACAATCCGGAGAAGAGCCACAGGACGTTTAAGTGCTCCCTTTGCACCTACAGCTCCGAC
CGAAAGGCCAATCTCAAGCGGCACCACGAGCTACGCCATTCGGGCATAGAGGAGGCCATTCAAACTGCGG
AGGAACTGCGCCAGGAGATGCTGCTGGAGAAGCAAATGCTGAAGGAACATAAGCTAAAATATCAGATCAC
AGAGAAACAGGATTTGAAGAATCTAAAGTTGAAGGACCAAAAGCAGAAGGTGCAAATGCTGAGGGATCAG
CAACCGAAACAAAGGCAAAAGAAAGAACAGTTGCTGGAGGACCAGAGTCCTGTGCTGAATAAGCAGCTGG
AGCACGGAAATATTCCTTTAAAAGAAGCCCTGGTAGGCAGTATGAAATACGACGAGGAAAGTTTGGAATT
TGTTTACGAGGAACTGCAGGAGGAGGAGCAGCCGCCCATCATCACCATTAGCAACCCGCAGATTCTCCAT
GGAGACATCCGGGATAAGCACGTCATCGCTGTCAACGTTGATGGCCAGTTGCGATGGTTCCAGTCAATAG
ATCCACCGCCGGGAGCTCCAACAAAATTGGAGCTGCCCATAAAGAGCACTTCAATTTCTGTCCAGCAGCA
AATGGACGAATTAGACGATGAGTTGGCCATGTCCCTTGCCGAAGAAGATCAGCAGGATGAGTTTCTTGTG
CCAATGCTGAGCGGAGAGGAACCAGTTAAAATAAAACAATCATCGCTGACCGATCTGGCTTGGAGTTGGA
GTACGCCGGATGCTGTACATCACATAAGTCCCAAAGCGGAACTCAAGAAGGACCTTAAAGCTGGCGATGC
AGATACAGATTTTCCAGATTGGTGGGATGATGGCAAGTACACAAAGATGCAAAAGAACCAAACATTTGCA
AAGCACTCAAAGAAGCCGTCGCAGGAGAATGTGCAACGCATCCTGCGCATCATCTATGACATTTACTACA
AACCCTTCAAGGAAGATCGCAAGCAGTTCGAGGCATTTCAAATTAAGGACTCCTGGCTGTGCGCGACTCG
AATGACTCGCATGCAGATAATCAAGGACATGTACTCTAAACAGGGCACGTTAAGTCAAACT
