>Addgene plasmid #34339 | KHBD00187 | addgene partial sequence | sequence record 42032 | M13-Rev 5'-CAGGAAACAGCTATGACC-3'
TTTTATTTTGACTGATAGTGACCTGTTCGTTGCAACAAATTGATAAGCAATGCTTTCTTATAATGCCAAC
TTTGTACAAGAAAGTTGGCAAAGTTTGACTTAACGTGCCCTGTTTAGAGTACATGTCCTTGATTATCTGC
ATGCGAGTCATTCGAGTCGCGCACAGCCAGGAGTCCTTAATTTGAAATGCCTCGAACTGCTTGCGATCTT
CCTTGAAGGGTTTGTAGTAAATGTCATAGATGATGCGCAGGATGCGTTGCACATTCTCCTGCGACGGCTT
CTTTGAGTGCTTTGCAAATGTTTGGTTCTTTTGCATCTTTGTGTACTTGCCATCATCCCACCAATCTGGA
AAATCTGTATCTGCATCGCCAGCTTTAAGGTCCTTCTTGAGTTCCGCTTTGGGACTTATGTGATGTACAG
CATCCGGCGTACTCCAACTCCAAGCCAGATCGGTCAGCGATGATTGTTTTATTTTAACTGGTTCCTCTCC
GCTCAGCATTGGCACAAGAAACTCATCCTGCTGATCTTCTTCGGCAAGGGACATGGCCAACTCATCGTCT
AATTCGTCCATTTGCTGCTGGACAGAAATTGAAGTGCTCTTTATGGGCAGCTCCAATTTTGTTGGAGCTC
CCGGCGGTGGATCTATTGACTGGAACCATCGCAACTGGCCATCAACGTTGACAGCGATGACGTGCTTATC
CCGGATGTCTCCATGGAGAATCTGCGGGTTGCTAATGGTGATGATGGGCGGCTGCTCCTCCTCCTGCAGT
