[The description below was written by a language model from this plasmid's Addgene catalogue record.]
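Description:
KHBD00187 is a Gateway clone built in the pDONR221 backbone (Invitrogen) that carries the open reading frame of the Drosophila melanogaster gene CG4694, also known as her or hermaphrodite. The insert is recorded as 1461 bp in a backbone of about 2.5 kb once the donor cassette has been replaced. Although catalogued as a Gateway donor vector, a pDONR221 plasmid that has received an insert by Gateway recombination functions as an entry clone: the ORF would be expected to sit between recombination sites that allow it to be moved into compatible destination vectors in a single recombination reaction. The plasmid is maintained in E. coli at high copy number and selected with kanamycin. M13 forward and reverse priming sites flank the insert and are used to sequence it. No feature table is supplied, so the exact positions of the recombination sites, origin and resistance gene are not documented here.

As an entry clone, the plasmid has no promoter listed for driving expression of the insert; expression elements and tags are supplied by whichever destination vector the ORF is transferred into. The depositor notes that ORFs in this collection were cloned open-ended, without a stop codon, which permits in-frame C-terminal fusions after transfer. The associated publication concerns automated screening of protein-DNA interactions at Drosophila regulatory elements, indicating that this clone is one member of a fly ORF resource intended for generating fusion constructs used in such interaction assays.
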