Addgene plasmid #34339: KHBD00187
Depositing lab: Bart Deplancke. Depositing organization: Swiss Federal Institute of Technology (EPFL). Publication: Automated protein-DNA interaction screening of Drosophila regulatory elements. Korneel Hens, Jean-Daniel Feuz, Alina Isakova, Antonina Lagovitina, Andreas Massouras, Julien Bryois, Patrick Callaerts, Susan E. Celniker, Bart Deplancke. Nat Methods. 2011 Oct 30;8(12):1065-70. 10.1038/nmeth.1763 PubMed 22037703.
Backbone
  Vector backbone: pDONR221
  Backbone manufacturer: Invitrogen
  Backbone size w/o insert (bp): 2536
  Vector type: Gateway Donor Vector
Growth in bacteria
  Bacterial resistance: Kanamycin, 50 μg/mL
  Growth temperature: 37°C
  Growth strain: DH5alpha
  Copy number: High Copy
Gene/Insert
  Gene/Insert name: CG4694 (alt names: FBgn0001185; her; hermaphrodite)
  Species: D. melanogaster (fly)
  Insert size (bp): 1461
  Entrez Gene: her (a.k.a. Dmel_CG4694, CG4694, Dmel\CG4694, l(2)mat)
  Cloning method: Gateway Cloning
  Sequencing primers: 5′ M13F; 3′ M13R
Terms and licenses: Academic/Nonprofit Terms; Industry Terms: Not Available to Industry
Depositor comments: Please note that the ORFs in this collection were cloned open-ended (without a stop codon).
How to cite: KHBD00187 was a gift from Bart Deplancke (Addgene plasmid # 34339 ; http://n2t.net/addgene:34339 ; RRID:Addgene_34339)
